>Addgene plasmid #243849 | p15Aa2_Blue | addgene full sequence | sequence record 488061 | Addgene NGS Result
CGTCTCAGTCAGGAGAGAGACCCCTGTTGACAATTAATCATCGGCATAGTATATCGGCATAGTATAATAC
GACAAGGTGAGGAACTAAACCCAGGAGGCAGATCATGACCATGATTACGCCAAGCTATTTAGGTGACACT
ATAGAATACTCAAGCTTGCATGCCTGCAGGTCGACTCTAGAGGATCCCCGGGTACCGAGCTCGAATTCGC
CCTATAGTGAGTCGTATTACAATTCACTGGCCGTCGTTTTACAACGTCGTGACTGGGAAAACCCTGGCGT
TACCCAACTTAATCGCCTTGCAGCACATCCCCCTTTCGCCAGCTGGCGTAATAGCGAAGAGGCCCGCACC
GATCGCCCTTCCCAACAGTTGCGCAGCCTGAATGGCGAATGACGCCTGATGCGGTATTTTCTCCTTACGC
ATCTGTGCGGTATTTCACACCGCATATGGTGCACTCTCAGTACAATCTGCTCTGATGCCGCATAGGGTCT
CTCGCTTGAGACGAAGCTTGACACGGTTATCCACAGAATCAGGGGATAAGGCTAGGTGGAGGCTCAGTGA
TGATAAGTCTGCGATGGTGGATGCATGTGTCATGGTCATAGCTGTTTCCTGTGTGAAATTGTTATCCGCT
CAGAGGGCACAATCCTATTCCGCGCTATCCGACAATCTCCAAGACATTAGGTGGAGTTCAGTTCGGCGAG
CGGAAATGGCTTACGAACGGGGCGGAGATTTCCTGGAAGATGCCAGGAAGATACTTAACAGGGAAGTGAG
AGGGCCGCGGCAAAGCCGTTTTTCCATAGGCTCCGCCCCCCTGACAAGCATCACGAAATCTGACGCTCAA
ATCAGTGGTGGCGAAACCCGACAGGACTATAAAGATACCAGGCGTTTCCCCCTGGCGGCTCCCTCGTGCG
CTCTCCTGTTCCTGCCTTTCGGTTTACCGGTGTCATTCCGCTGTTATGGCCGCGTTTGTCTCATTCCACG
CCTGACACTCAGTTCCGGGTAGGCAGTTCGCTCCAAGCTGGACTGTATGCACGAACCCCCCGTTCAGTCC
GACCGCTGCGCCTTATCCGGTAACTATCGTCTTGAGTCCAACCCGGAAAGACATGCAAAAGCACCACTGG
CAGCAGCCACTGGTAATTGATTTAGAGGAGTTAGTCTTGAAGTCATGCGCCGGTTAAGGCTAAACTGAAA
GGACAAGTTTTGGTGACTGCGCTCCTCCAAGCCAGTTACCTCGGTTCAAAGAGTTGGTAGCTCAGAGAAC
CTTCGAAAAACCGCCCTGCAAGGCGGTTTTTTCGTTTTCAGAGCAAGAGATTACGCGCAGACCAAAACGA
TCTCAAGAAGATCATCTTATTAAGTCTGACGCTCTATTCAACAAAGCCGCCGTCCATGGGTAGGGGGCTT
CAAATCGTCCTCGTGATACCAATTCGGAGCCTGCTTTTTTGTACAAACTTGTTGATAATGGCAATTCAAG
GATCTTCACCTAGATCCTTTTAAATTAAAAATGAAGTTTTAAATCAATCTAAAGTATATATGAGTAAACT
TGGTCTGACAGTTACCAATGCTTAATCAGTGAGGCACCTATCTCAGCGATCTGTCTATTTCGTTCATCCA
TAGTTGCCTGACTCCCCGTCGTGTAGATAACTACGATACGGGAGGGCTTACCATCTGGCCCCAGTGCTGC
AATGATACCGCGAGAGCCACGCTCACCGGCTCCAGATTTATCAGCAATAAACCAGCCAGCCGGAAGGGCC
GAGCGCAGAAGTGGTCCTGCAACTTTATCCGCCTCCATCCAGTCTATTAATTGTTGCCGGGAAGCTAGAG
TAAGTAGTTCGCCAGTTAATAGTTTGCGCAACGTTGTTGCCATTGCTACAGGCATCGTGGTGTCACGCTC
GTCGTTTGGTATGGCTTCATTCAGCTCCGGTTCCCAACGATCAAGGCGAGTTACATGATCCCCCATGTTG
TGCAAAAAAGCGGTTAGCTCCTTCGGTCCTCCGATCGTTGTCAGAAGTAAGTTGGCCGCAGTGTTATCAC
TCATGGTTATGGCAGCACTGCATAATTCTCTTACTGTCATGCCATCCGTAAGATGCTTTTCTGTGACTGG
TGAGTACTCAACCAAGTCATTCTGAGAATAGTGTATGCGGCGACCGAGTTGCTCTTGCCCGGCGTCAATA
CGGGATAATACCGCGCCACATAGCAGAACTTTAAAAGTGCTCATCATTGGAAAACGTTCTTCGGGGCGAA
AACTCTCAAGGATCTTACCGCTGTTGAGATCCAGTTCGATGTAACCCACTCGTGCACCCAACTGATCTTC
AGCATCTTTTACTTTCACCAGCGTTTCTGGGTGAGCAAAAACAGGAAGGCAAAATGCCGCAAAAAAGGGA
ATAAGGGCGACACGGAAATGTTGAATACTCATACTCTTCCTTTTTCAATATTATTGAAGCATTTATCAGG
GTTATTGTCTCATGAGCGGATACATATTTGAATGTATTTAGAAAAATAAACAAATAGGGGTTCCGCGCAC
ATTTCCCCGAAAAGTGCCAGATACCTGAAACAAAACCCATCGTACGGCCAAGGAAGTCTCCAATAACTGT
GATCCACCACAAGCGCCAGGGTTTTCCCAGTCACGACGTTGTAAAACGACGGCCAGTCATGCATAATCCG
CACGCATCTGGAATAAGGAAGTGCCATTCCGCCTGACCTTTTAACGCGAATTTTAACAAAATATTAACGC
TTACAATTTTAACAAGCTT
Features (pLannotate 1.2.2; 13 found; start..end, strand, type, name):
     26..73      +  promoter       EM7 promoter: synthetic bacterial promoter&nbsp
    127..145     +  promoter       SP6 promoter: promoter for bacteriophage SP6 RNA polymerase
    152..208     -  misc_feature   MCS: pUC18/19 multiple cloning site
    211..229     -  promoter       T7 promoter: promoter for bacteriophage T7 RNA polymerase
    232..389     +  CDS            lacZα (fragment): LacZα fragment of β-galactosidase; lacZ fragment
    395..485     -  misc_feature   bom (fragment): basis of mobility region from pBR322
    513..539     -  rep_origin     RSF ori (fragment): Plasmids containing the RSF 1030 origin of replication can be propagated in E. coli cells that contain additional plasmids with compatible origins.
    791..1336    -  rep_origin     p15A ori: Plasmids containing the medium-copy-number p15A origin of replication can be propagated in E. coli cells that contain a second plasmid with the ColE1 origin.
   1428..1452    -  protein_bind   attB1: mutant version of attB; recombination site for the Gateway® BP reaction BP Clonase™
   1552..2412    -  CDS            AmpR: β-lactamase; bla; confers resistance to ampicillin, carbenicillin, and related antibiotics
   2413..2517    -  promoter       AmpR promoter: bla
   2604..2647    -  CDS            lacZα (fragment): LacZα fragment of β-galactosidase; lacZ fragment
   2700..2739    +  rep_origin     M13 ori (fragment): M13 bacteriophage origin of replication; arrow indicates direction of (+) strand synthesis
