[The description below was written by a language model from this plasmid's Addgene catalogue record and pLannotate feature annotations shown in this document.]
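Description:
p15Aa2_Blue is a small (about 2.7 kb) bacterial destination vector from a GoldenBraid2.0 toolkit adapted for E. coli and related enteric bacteria. It replicates from the p15A origin, which the catalogue lists as low copy. This origin is compatible with ColE1-type plasmids, so the vector can be maintained alongside a second construct in the same cell. Selection is by ampicillin through a β-lactamase gene driven by its native bla promoter. The name suggests an alpha-level, position 2 GoldenBraid vector, although the record does not spell out this nomenclature or identify the Type IIS restriction sites used for assembly.

The listed insert is a 463 bp synthetic lacZ fragment cloned by Golden Gate. In the annotation this corresponds to a lacZα region containing a pUC18/19-type multiple cloning site, flanked by SP6 and T7 phage promoters and preceded by the synthetic constitutive EM7 bacterial promoter. A cassette of this kind normally serves as a blue/white screening placeholder. In an α-complementing host the parental vector gives blue colonies, and replacement of the lacZα segment by assembled transcriptional units gives white ones, which fits the "Blue" in the name. The record does not state which promoter actually drives lacZα.

The remaining annotations are short partial matches, namely fragments of bom, the RSF origin and the M13 origin, a second small lacZα piece, and an attB1-like site. These are most likely backbone remnants or incidental similarity rather than functional elements. The stated purpose is simply use as a GoldenBraid2.0 expression vector, that is, a recipient for modular assembly of genetic parts for expression in bacteria.
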