Addgene plasmid #243849: p15Aa2_Blue
Purpose: GoldenBraid2.0 expression vector.
Depositing lab: Christophe Herman. Depositing organization: Baylor College of Medicine. Publication: GoldenBraid2.0 E. coli: a comprehensive and characterized toolkit for enterics. Cooke MB, Welch KT, Ramirez LD, Wen AX, Marciano DC, Herman C. Synth Biol (Oxf). 2025 Aug 14;10(1):ysaf015. doi: 10.1093/synbio/ysaf015. eCollection 2025. PubMed 40927394.
Backbone
  Vector backbone: p15A
  Vector type: Bacterial Expression
Growth in bacteria
  Bacterial resistance: Ampicillin, 100 μg/mL
  Growth temperature: 37°C
  Growth strain: DH5alpha
  Copy number: Low Copy
Gene/Insert
  Gene/Insert name: lacZ _ Fragment
  Species: Synthetic
  Insert size (bp): 463
  Cloning method: Golden Gate
Terms and licenses: Academic/Nonprofit Terms; Industry Terms: Not Available to Industry
How to cite: p15Aa2_Blue was a gift from Christophe Herman (Addgene plasmid # 243849 ; http://n2t.net/addgene:243849 ; RRID:Addgene_243849)
